>Addgene plasmid #194668 | pET-51b(+)-Caprola_07 | addgene full sequence | sequence record 388594 | Addgene NGS Result
TGGCGAATGGG
[124 nt withheld, positions 12-135]
C
[91 nt withheld, positions 137-227]
A
[49 nt withheld, positions 229-277]
CCTTTGACGTTGGAGTCCACGTTCTTT
[37 nt withheld, positions 305-341]
ACCCTATCTCGGTCTATTCTTTTGATTTATAAGGGATTTTGCCGATTTCGGCCTATTGGTTAAAAAATGA
GCTGATTTAACAAAAATTTAACGCGAATTTTAACAAAATATTAACGTTTACAATTTCTGGCGGCACGATG
GCATGAGATTATCAAAAAGGATCTTCACCTAGATCCTTTTAAATTAAAAATGAAGTTTTAAATCAATCTA
AAGTATATATGAGTAAACTTGGTCTGACAGTTACCAATGCTTAATCAGTGAGGCACCTATCTCAGCGATC
TGTCTATTTCGTTCATCCATAGTTGCCTGACTCCCCGTCGTGTAGATAACTACGATACGGGAGGGCTTAC
CATCTGGCCCCAGTGCTGCAATGATACCGCGAGACCCACGCTCACCGGCTCCAGATTTATCAGCAATAAA
CCAGCCAGCCGGAAGGGCCGAGCGCAGAAGTGGTCCTGCAACTTTATCCGCCTCCATCCAGTCTATTAAT
TGTTGCCGGGAAGCTAGAGTAAGTAGTTCGCCAGTTAATAGTTTGCGCAACGTTGTTGCCATTGCTACAG
GCATCGTGGTGTCACGCTCGTCGTTTGGTATGGCTTCATTCAGCTCCGGTTCCCAACGATCAAGGCGAGT
TACATGATCCCCCATGTTGTGCAAAAAAGCGGTTAGCTCCTTCGGTCCTCCGATCGTTGTCAGAAGTAAG
TTGGCCGCAGTGTTATCACTCATGGTTATGGCAGCACTGCATAATTCTCTTACTGTCATGCCATCCGTAA
GATGCTTTTCTGTGACTGGTGAGTACTCAACCAAGTCATTCTGAGAATAGTGTATGCGGCGACCGAGTTG
CTCTTGCCCGGCGTCAATACGTGATAATACCGCGCCACATAGCAGAACTTTAAAAGTGCTCATCATTGGA
AAACGTTCTTCGGGGCGAAAACTCTCAAGGATCTTACCGCTGTTGAGATCCAGTTCGATGTAACCCACTC
GTGCACCCAACTGATCTTCAGCATCTTTTACTTTCACCAGCGTTTCTGGGTGAGCAAAAACAGGAAGGCA
AAATGCCGCAAAAAAGGGAATAAGGGCGACACGGAAATGTTGAATACTCATACTCTTCCTTTTTCAATCA
TGATTGAAGCATTTATCAGGGTTATTGTCTCATGAGCGGATACATATTTGAATGTATTTAGAAAAATAAA
CAAATAGGTCATGACCAAAATCCCTTAACGTGAGTTTTCGTTCCACTGAGCGTCAGACCCCGTAGAAAAG
ATCAAAGGATCTTCTTGAGATCCTTTTTTTCTGCGCGTAATCTGCTGCTTGCAAACAAAAAAACCACCGC
TACCAGCGGTGGTTTGTTTGCCGGATCAAGAGCTACCAACTCTTTTTCCGAAGGTAACTGGCTTCAGCAG
AGCGCAGATACCAAATACTGTCCTTCTAGTGTAGCCGTAGTTAGGCCACCACTTCAAGAACTCTGTAGCA
CCGCCTACATACCTCGCTCTGCTAATCCTGTTACCAGTGGCTGCTGCCAGTGGCGATAAGTCGTGTCTTA
CCGGGTTGGACTCAAGACGATAGTTACCGGATAAGGCGCAGCGGTCGGGCTGAACGGGGGGTTCGTGCAC
ACAGCCCAGCTTGGAGCGAACGACCTACACCGAACTGAGATACCTACAGCGTGAGCTATGAGAAAGCGCC
ACGCTTCCCGAAGGGAGAAAGGCGGACAGGTATCCGGTAAGCGGCAGGGTCGGAACAGGAGAGCGCACGA
GGGAGCTTCCAGGGGGAAACGCCTGGTATCTTTATAGTCCTGTCGGGTTTCGCCACCTCTGACTTGAGCG
TCGATTTTTGTGATGCTCGTCAGGGGGGCGGAGCCTATGGAAAAACGCCAGCAACGCGGCCTTTTTACGG
TTCCTGGCCTTTTGCTGGCCTTTTGCTCACATGTTCTTTCCTGCGTTATCCCCTGATTCTGTGGATAACC
GTATTACCGCCTTTGAGTGAGCTGATACCGCTCGCCGCAGCCGAACGACCGAGCGCAGCGAGTCAGTGAG
CGAGGAAGCGGAAGAGCGCCTGATGCGGTATTTTCTCCTTACGCATCTGTGCGGTATTTCACACCGCAAT
GGTGCACTCTCAGTACAATCTGCTCTGATGCCGCATAGTTAAGCCAGTATACACTCCGCTATCGCTACGT
GACTGGGTCATGGCTGCGCCCCGACACCCGCCAACACCCGCTGACGCGCCCTGACGGGCTTGTCTGCTCC
CGGCATCCGCTTACAGACAAGCTGTGACCGTCTCCGGGAGCTGCATGTGTCAGAGGTTTTCACCGTCATC
ACCGAAACGCGCGAGGCAGCTGCGGTAAAGCTCATCAGCGTGGTCGTGAAGCGATTCACAGATGTCTGCC
TGTTCATCCGCGTCCAGCTCGTTGAGTTTCTCCAGAAGCGTTAATGTCTGGCTTCTGATAAAGCGGGCCA
TGTTAAGGGCGGTTTTTTCCTGTTTGGTCACTGATGCCTCCGTGTAAGGGGGATTTCTGTTCATGGGGGT
AATGATACCGATGAAACGAGAGAGGATGCTCACGATACGGGTTACTGATGATGAACATGCCCGGTTACTG
GAACGTTGTGAGGGTAAACAACTGGCGGTATGGATGCGGCGGGACCAGAGAAAAATCACTCAGGGTCAAT
GCCAGCGCTTCGTTAATACAGATGTAGGTGTTCCACAGGGTAGCCAGCAGCATCCTGCGATGCAGATCCG
GAACATAATGGTGCAGGGCGCTGACTTCCGCGTTTCCAGACTTTACGAAACACGGAAACCGAAGACCATT
CATGTTGTTGCTCAGGTCGCAGACGTTTTGCAGCAGCAGTCGCTTCACGTTCGCTCGCGTATCGGTGATT
CATTCTGCTAACCAGTAAGGCAACCCCGCCAGCCTAGCCGGGTCCTCAACGACAGGAGCACGATCATGCT
AGTCATGCCCCGCGCCCACCGGAAGGAGCTGACTGGGTTGAAGGCTCTCAAGGGCATCGGTCGAGATCCC
GGTGCCTAATGAGTGAGCTAACTTACATTAATTGCGTTGCGCTCACTGCCCGCTTTCCAGTCGGGAAACC
TGTCGTGCCAGCTGCATTAATGAATCGGCCAACGCGCGGGGAGAGGCGGTTTGCGTATTGGGCGCCAGGG
TGGTTTTTCTTTTCACCAGTGAGACGGGCAACAGCTGATTGCCCTTCACCGCCTGGCCCTGAGAGAGTTG
CAGCAAGCGGTCCACGCTGGTTTGCCCCAGCAGGCGAAAATCCTGTTTGATGGTGGTTAACGGCGGGATA
TAACATGAGCTGTCTTCGGTATCGTCGTATCCCACTACCGAGATGTCCGCACCAACGCGCAGCCCGGACT
CGGTAATGGCGCGCATTGCGCCCAGCGCCATCTGATCGTTGGCAACCAGCATCGCAGTGGGAACGATGCC
CTCATTCAGCATTTGCATGGTTTGTTGAAAACCGGACATGGCACTCCAGTCGCCTTCCCGTTCCGCTATC
GGCTGAATTTGATTGCGAGTGATATATTTATGCCAGCCAGCCAGACGCAGACGCGCCGAGACAGAACTTA
ATGGGCCCGCTAACAGCGCGATTTGCTGGTGACCCAATGCGACCAGATGCTCCACGCCCAGTCGCGTACC
GTCTTCATGGGAGAAAATAATACTGTTGATGGGTGTCTGGTCAGAGACATCAAGAAATAACGCCGGAACA
TTAGTGCAGGCAGCTTCCACAGCAATGGCATCCTGGTCATCCAGCGGATAGTTAATGATCAGCCCACTGA
CGCGTTGCGCGAGAAGATTGTGCACCGCCGCTTTACAGGCTTCGACGCCGCTTCGTTCTACCATCGACAC
CACCACGCTGGCACCCAGTTGATCGGCGCGAGATTTAATCGCCGCGACAATTTGCGACGGCGCGTGCAGG
GCCAGACTGGAGGTGGCAACGCCAATCAGCAACGACTGTTTGCCCGCCAGTTGTTGTGCCACGCGGTTGG
GAATGTAATTCAGCTCCGCCATCGCCGCTTCCACTTTTTCCCGCGTTTTCGCAGAAACGTGGCTGGCCTG
GTTCACCACGCGGGAAACGGTCTGATAAGAGACACCGGCATACTCTGCGACATCGTATAACGTTACTGGT
TTCACATTCACCACCCTGAATTGACTCTCTTCCGGGCGCTATCATGCCATACCGCGAAAGGTTTTGCGCC
ATTCGATGGTGTCCGGGATCTCGACGCTCTCCCTTATGCGACTCCTGCATTAGGAAGCAGCCCAGTAGTA
GGTTGAGGCCGTTGAGCACCGCCGCCGCAAGGAATGGTGCATGCAAGGAGATGGCGCCCAACAGTCCCCC
GGCCACGGGGCCTGCCACCATACCCACGCCGAAACAAGCGCTCATGAGCCCGAAGTGGCGAGCCCGATCT
TCCCCATCGGTGATGTCGGCGATATAGGCGCCAGCAACCGCACCTGTGGCGCCGGTGATGCCGGCCACGA
TGCGTCCGGCGTAGAGGATCGAGATCGATCTCGATCCCGCGAAATTAATACGACTCACTATAGGGGAATT
GTGAGCGGATAACAATTCCCCTCTAGAAATAATTTTGTTTAACTTTAAGAAGGAGATATACCATGGCAAG
CTGGAGCCACCCGCAGTTCGAAAAGGGTGCAGATGACGACGACAAGGTACCGCATGGCGGTTCTGCCCGC
GAGACCTTCCAGGCCTTCCGCACCGGTTCTGACCAACTGACTGAAGAGCAGATCGCAGAATTTAAAGAGG
CTTTCTCCCTATTTGACAAGGACGGGGATGGGACAATAACAACCAAGGAGCTGGGGACGGTGATGCGGTC
TCTGGGGCAGAACCCCACAGAAGCAGAGCTGCAGGACATGATCAATGAAGTAGATGCCGACGGTGACGGC
ACAATCGACTTCCCTGAGTTCCTGACAATGATGGCAAGAAAAATGAAAGACACAGACAGTGAAGAAGAAA
TTAGAGAAGCGTTCCGTGTGTTTGATAAGGATGGCAATGGCTACATCAGTGCAGCAGAGCTTCGCCACGT
GATGACAAACCTTGGAGAGAAGTTAACAGATGAAGAGGTTGATGAAATGATCAGGGAAGCAGACATCGAT
GGGGATGGTCAGGTAAACTACGAAGAGTTTGTAGTGATGATGACAGCGAAGGAATTCCCTCCTCCTCCGC
CACCGCCACCACCGCCGCCGCCGCCACCACCACCTCCTCCGCCTCCTCCACCACCACCGCCACCGCCTCC
ACCACCTGGCGGCAGCAGGGTCGACTCATCACGTCGTAAGCTGAATAAGACAGGTCACGCACTGAGAGCT
ATAGGTCGGCTGAGCTCACTCGAGGGCGGTTCTGACGTCGGCCGCAAGCTGATCATCGATCAGAACGTTT
TTATCGAGGGTACGCTGCCGATGGGTGTCGTCCGCCCGCTGACTGAAGTCGAGATGGACCATTACCGCGA
GCCGTTCCTGAATCCTGTTGACCGCGAGCCACTGTGGCGCTTCCCAAACGAGCTGCCAATCGCCGGTGAG
CCAGCGAACATCGTCGCGCTGGTCGAAGAATACATGGACTGGCTGCACCAGTCCCCTGTCCCGAAGCTGC
TGTTCTGGGGCACCCCAGGCGTTCTGATCCCACCGGCCGAAGCCGCTCGCCTGGCCAAAAGCCTGCCTAA
CTGCAAGGCTGTGGACATCGGCCCGGGTCTGAATCTGCTGCAAGAAGACAACCCGGACCTGATCGGCAGC
GAGATCGCGCGCTGGCTGTCTACTCTGGAGATTGGTGGCACCGGTGGCTCTGGCGGTACCGGTGGCTCTG
GCGGTTCTATCGGTACTGGCTTTCCATTCGACCCCCATTATGTGGAAGTCCTGGGCGAGCGCATGCACTA
CGTCGATGTTGGTCCGCGCGATGGCACCCCTGTGCTGTTCCTGCACGGTAACCCGACCTCCTCCTACGTG
TGGCGCAACATCATCCCACATGTTGCACCGACCCATCGCTGCATTGCTCCAGACCTGATCGGTATGGGCA
AATCCGACAAACCAGACCTGGGTTATTTCTTCGACGACCACGTCCGCTTCATGGATGCCTTCATCGAAGC
CCTGGGTCTGGAAGAGGTCGTCCTGGTCATTCACGACTGGGGCTCCGCTCTGGGTTTCCACTGGGCCAAG
CGCAATCCAGAGCGCGTCAAAGGTATTGCATTTATGGAGTTCATCCGCCCTATCCCGACCTGGGACGAAT
GGGCTCCGGGCTTCTCCTCAATTTCCGCTCATCACCACCATCATCACCATCACCACCACTAATTAACCTA
GGCTGCTGCCACCGCTGAGCAATAACTAGCATAACCCCTTGGGGCCTCTAAACGGGTCTTGAGGGGTTTT
TTGCTGAAAGGAGGAACTATATCCGGAT
Features (pLannotate 1.2.2; 23 found; start..end, strand, type, name):
     12..467     +  rep_origin     f1 ori (sequence partly withheld): f1 bacteriophage origin of replication; arrow indicates direction of (+) strand synthesis
    582..1442    -  CDS            AmpR: β-lactamase; bla; confers resistance to ampicillin, carbenicillin, and related antibiotics
   1443..1535    -  promoter       AmpR promoter: bla
   1616..2204    +  rep_origin     ori: high-copy-number ColE1/pMB1/pBR322/pUC origin of replication
   2390..2529    -  misc_feature   bom: basis of mobility region from pBR322
   2631..2822    -  CDS            rop: Rop protein, which maintains plasmids at low copy number; rop
   2839..3219    +  CDS            YPB1_ECOLX: Protein predicted: Swiss-Prot protein existence level 4. From Escherichia coli.
   3281..3345    -  CDS            TcR (fragment): tetracycline efflux protein; tet; confers resistance to tetracycline
   3360..3381    -  protein_bind   CAP binding site: CAP binding activates transcription in the presence of cAMP. E. coli catabolite activator protein
   3394..4476    -  CDS            lacI: lac repressor; lacI; The lac repressor binds to the lac operator to inhibit transcription in E. coli. This inhibition can be relieved by adding lactose or isopropyl-β-D-thiogalactopyranoside (IPTG).
   4477..4554    -  promoter       lacI promoter: lacI
   4562..4841    -  CDS            TcR (fragment): tetracycline efflux protein; tet; confers resistance to tetracycline
   4867..4885    +  promoter       T7 promoter: promoter for bacteriophage T7 RNA polymerase
   4886..4910    +  protein_bind   lac operator: The lac repressor binds to the lac operator to inhibit transcription in E. coli. This inhibition can be relieved by adding lactose or isopropyl-β-D-thiogalactopyranoside (IPTG). lac repressor encoded by lacI
   4925..4947    +  RBS            RBS: efficient ribosome binding site from bacteriophage T7 gene 10 (Olins and Rangwala, 1989)
   4963..4986    +  CDS            Strep-Tag II: peptide that binds Strep-Tactin®, an engineered form of streptavidin
   5025..5055    +  CDS            HaloTag® (fragment): modified bacterial dehalogenase that forms covalent bonds with chloroalkane derivatives
   5060..5502    +  CDS            calmodulin (fragment): calcium-binding protein
   5611..5685    +  CDS            GCaMP2 (fragment): GCaMP2 is a basic (constitutively fluorescent) green fluorescent protein published in 2006, derived from Aequorea victoria.
   5695..6114    +  CDS            HaloTag® (fragment): modified bacterial dehalogenase that forms covalent bonds with chloroalkane derivatives
   6160..6573    +  CDS            HaloTag® (fragment): modified bacterial dehalogenase that forms covalent bonds with chloroalkane derivatives
   6642..6659    +  CDS            SET1 (fragment): solubility-enhancement tag derived from T7 phage gene 10B
   6667..6714    +  terminator     T7 terminator: transcription terminator for bacteriophage T7 RNA polymerase
