[The description below was written by a language model from this plasmid's Addgene catalogue record and pLannotate feature annotations shown in this document.]
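Description:
pET-51b(+)-Caprola_07 is a bacterial expression plasmid built on the pET-51b(+) backbone for producing the synthetic protein Caprola_07, a calcium recorder based on split HaloTag, in E. coli. The sequenced record is about 6.7 kb. It is maintained through a ColE1/pBR322-type origin accompanied by the bom region and the rop gene, which keeps copy number low, consistent with the catalogue's low-copy designation. Selection is by ampicillin through the β-lactamase gene and its own promoter. An f1 origin is also present, and short tetracycline-resistance fragments are nonfunctional remnants of the pBR322-derived backbone.

Expression is driven by a T7 promoter immediately followed by a lac operator, with the T7 gene 10 ribosome binding site upstream and a T7 terminator downstream. The plasmid-borne lacI gene supplies repressor, so transcription is held off until induction with IPTG in a host that provides T7 RNA polymerase. The open reading frame begins with an N-terminal Strep-tag II and, according to the catalogue, ends with a C-terminal His-tag. The automated annotation does not call the His-tag; the short "SET1" hit near the end of the frame is probably a spurious match in that region.

Between the tags, the annotation finds a short HaloTag fragment, a calmodulin segment, a small stretch matching GCaMP2 (plausibly its calmodulin-binding peptide, though the record does not say so), and two larger HaloTag fragments. This arrangement fits a design in which calcium-sensing elements are combined with pieces of the dehalogenase so that covalent labeling with chloroalkane substrates depends on calcium. The record supports use for recombinant production and dual-tag affinity purification of the sensor.
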