Addgene plasmid #194668: pET-51b(+)-Caprola_07
Purpose: Protein production of the split HaloTag based calcium recorder Caprola_07 in bacteria
Depositing lab: Kai Johnsson. Depositing organization: Max Planck Institute for Medical Research. Publication: Recording physiological history of cells with chemical labeling. Huppertz MC, Wilhelm J, Grenier V, Schneider MW, Falt T, Porzberg N, Hausmann D, Hoffmann DC, Hai L, Tarnawski M, Pino G, Slanchev K, Kolb I, Acuna C, Fenk LM, Baier H, Hiblot J, Johnsson K. Science. 2024 Feb 23;383(6685):890-897. doi: 10.1126/science.adg0812. Epub 2024 Feb 22. PubMed 38386755.
Backbone
  Vector backbone: pET-51b(+)
  Backbone size w/o insert (bp): 5100
  Vector type: Bacterial Expression
Growth in bacteria
  Bacterial resistance: Ampicillin, 100 μg/mL
  Growth temperature: 37°C
  Growth strain: DH5alpha
  Copy number: Low Copy
Gene/Insert
  Gene/Insert name: Caprola_07
  Species: Synthetic
  Insert size (bp): 1700
  Promoter: T7
  Tag / fusion protein: Strep-tag (N terminal on insert); His-tag (C terminal on insert)
  Cloning method: Gibson Cloning
Terms and licenses: Academic/Nonprofit Terms; Industry Terms: Not Available to Industry
How to cite: pET-51b(+)-Caprola_07 was a gift from Kai Johnsson (Addgene plasmid # 194668 ; http://n2t.net/addgene:194668 ; RRID:Addgene_194668)
